Addgene plasmid #223853: pMulti_S_ccdB
Purpose: (Empty Backbone) GEC-acceptor for 4G-cloning, designed for expression in E. coli (Streptomycin resistance)
Depositing lab: Stephan Gruber. Depositing organization: Universite de Lausanne (UNIL). Publication: 4G cloning: rapid gene assembly for expression of multisubunit protein complexes in diverse hosts. Taschner M, Dickinson JB, Roisne-Hamelin F, Gruber S. Life Sci Alliance. 2024 Dec 2;8(1):e202402899. doi: 10.26508/lsa.202402899. Print 2025 Jan. PubMed 39622624.
Backbone
  Vector backbone: pCDF
  Vector type: Bacterial Expression ; Golden-Gate Acceptor
Growth in bacteria
  Bacterial resistance: Streptomycin, 50 μg/mL
  Growth temperature: 37°C
  Growth strain: ccdB Survival
  Copy number: Low Copy
Gene/Insert
  Gene/Insert name: None
Terms and licenses: Academic/Nonprofit Terms; Industry Terms: Not Available to Industry
Depositor comments: Contains ccdB. Please visit https://doi.org/10.1101/2024.06.17.599261 for bioRxiv preprint.
How to cite: pMulti_S_ccdB was a gift from Stephan Gruber (Addgene plasmid # 223853 ; http://n2t.net/addgene:223853 ; RRID:Addgene_223853)
