[The description below was written by a language model from this plasmid's Addgene catalogue record and pLannotate feature annotations shown in this document.]
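Description:
pMulti_S_ccdB is an empty bacterial expression backbone of 3,781 nt derived from pCDF, built to serve as a Golden Gate acceptor in the 4G-cloning system for assembling multisubunit protein complexes. The catalogue describes it as a "GEC-acceptor" intended for expression in E. coli; the abbreviation is not expanded in the record, but the role is clearly to receive expression cassettes assembled in earlier steps of the workflow. It replicates from the CloDF13 (CDF) origin, annotated here as two fragments, which gives a low copy number and is compatible with plasmids carrying other origin types, so it can be co-maintained with them in one cell. Selection is through the aadA aminoglycoside adenylyltransferase gene (SmR), driven by the bla (AmpR) promoter, which confers streptomycin and spectinomycin resistance.

There is no insert. In its place sits a ccdB cassette encoding the gyrase-poisoning CcdB toxin, which acts as a counter-selectable placeholder: the unmodified vector can only be propagated in a ccdB-tolerant strain, while successful assembly replaces ccdB so that only recombinant plasmids yield colonies in standard E. coli. The backbone also carries lacI with its own promoter, supplying lac repressor for IPTG-regulated expression, along with a CAP binding site. The feature table does not annotate an expression promoter, terminator or the type IIS restriction sites in the acceptor, so presumably the regulatory elements arrive with the incoming cassettes, although the record does not state this. Short fragments annotated as TcR are non-functional remnants and do not provide tetracycline resistance.
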