Features (pLannotate 1.2.2; 10 found; start..end, strand, type, name):
     25..46      -  protein_bind   CAP binding site: CAP binding activates transcription in the presence of cAMP. E. coli catabolite activator protein
     59..1141    -  CDS            lacI: lac repressor; lacI; The lac repressor binds to the lac operator to inhibit transcription in E. coli. This inhibition can be relieved by adding lactose or isopropyl-β-D-thiogalactopyranoside (IPTG).
   1142..1219    -  promoter       lacI promoter: lacI
   1227..1262    -  CDS            TcR (fragment): tetracycline efflux protein; tet; confers resistance to tetracycline
   1384..1686    +  CDS            ccdB: CcdB, a bacterial toxin that poisons DNA gyrase; ccdB; Plasmids containing the ccdB gene cannot be propagated in standard E. coli strains.
   1896..2687    -  CDS            SmR: aminoglycoside adenylyltransferase (Murphy, 1985); aadA; confers resistance to spectinomycin and streptomycin
   2688..2779    -  promoter       AmpR promoter: bla
   2827..3508    -  rep_origin     CloDF13 ori (fragment): Plasmids containing the CloDF13 (CDF) origin of replication can be propagated in E. coli cells that contain additional plasmids with compatible origins.
   3533..3630    -  rep_origin     CloDF13 ori (fragment): Plasmids containing the CloDF13 (CDF) origin of replication can be propagated in E. coli cells that contain additional plasmids with compatible origins.
   3727..10      -  CDS            TcR (fragment) (across the origin): tetracycline efflux protein; tet; confers resistance to tetracycline
>Addgene plasmid #223853 | pMulti_S_ccdB | addgene full sequence | sequence record 454892 | Addgene NGS Result
CATCGGTCGAGATCCCGGTGCCTAATGAGTGAGCTAACTTACATTAATTGCGTTGCGCTCACTGCCCGCT
TTCCAGTCGGGAAACCTGTCGTGCCAGCTGCATTAATGAATCGGCCAACGCGCGGGGAGAGGCGGTTTGC
GTATTGGGCGCCAGGGTGGTTTTTCTTTTCACCAGTGAGACGGGCAACAGCTGATTGCCCTTCACCGCCT
GGCCCTGAGAGAGTTGCAGCAAGCGGTCCACGCTGGTTTGCCCCAGCAGGCGAAAATCCTGTTTGATGGT
GGTTAACGGCGGGATATAACATGAGCTGTCTTCGGTATCGTCGTATCCCACTACCGAGATGTCCGCACCA
ACGCGCAGCCCGGACTCGGTAATGGCGCGCATTGCGCCCAGCGCCATCTGATCGTTGGCAACCAGCATCG
CAGTGGGAACGATGCCCTCATTCAGCATTTGCATGGTTTGTTGAAAACCGGACATGGCACTCCAGTCGCC
TTCCCGTTCCGCTATCGGCTGAATTTGATTGCGAGTGAGATATTTATGCCAGCCAGCCAGACGCAGACGC
GCCGAGACAGAACTTAATGGGCCCGCTAACAGCGCGATTTGCTGGTGACCCAATGCGACCAGATGCTCCA
CGCCCAGTCGCGTACCGTCTTCATGGGAGAAAATAATACTGTTGATGGGTGTCTGGTCAGAGACATCAAG
AAATAACGCCGGAACATTAGTGCAGGCAGCTTCCACAGCAATGGCATCCTGGTCATCCAGCGGATAGTTA
ATGATCAGCCCACTGACGCGTTGCGCGAGAAGATTGTGCACCGCCGCTTTACAGGCTTCGACGCCGCTTC
GTTCTACCATCGACACCACCACGCTGGCACCCAGTTGATCGGCGCGAGATTTAATCGCCGCGACAATTTG
CGACGGCGCGTGCAGGGCCAGACTGGAGGTGGCAACGCCAATCAGCAACGACTGTTTGCCCGCCAGTTGT
TGTGCCACGCGGTTGGGAATGTAATTCAGCTCCGCCATCGCCGCTTCCACTTTTTCCCGCGTTTTCGCAG
AAACGTGGCTGGCCTGGTTCACCACGCGGGAAACGGTCTGATAAGAGACACCGGCATACTCTGCGACATC
GTATAACGTTACTGGTTTCACATTCACCACCCTGAATTGACTCTCTTCCGGGCGCTATCATGCCATACCG
CGAAAGGTTTTGCGCCATTCGATGGTGTCCGGGATCTCGACGCTCTCCCTTATGCGACTCCTGCATTAGG
AAATGCTCTTCCCGATCTTAACGCTCTATGGTCTAAAGATTTAAATGGAATTCCTGCAGCCCAAACTGCA
GTTGACAACATAAAAACTTTGTGTTATACTTGTAACGTAAGGAGGTAATGATTCAGTTTAAGGTTTACAC
CTATAAAAGAGAGAGCCGTTATCGTCTGTTTGTGGATGTACAGAGTGATATTATTGACACGCCCGGGCGA
CGGATGGTGATCCCCCTGGCCAGTGCACGTCTGCTGTCAGATAAAGTCTCCCGTGAACTTTACCCGGTGG
TGCATATCGGGGATGAAAGCTGGCGCATGATGACCACCGATATGGCCAGTGTGCCGGTCTCCGTTATCGG
GGAAGAAGTGGCTGATCTCAGCCACCGCGAAAATGACATCAAAAACGCCATTAACCTGATGTTCTGGGGA
ATATAACGTCTCACCATTTAAATCTATATCTCAATCGGGGTTTGGGACCGGAAGAGCGCATTTGAGAAGC
ACACGGTCACACTGCTTCCGGTAGTCAATAAACCGGTAAACCAGCAATAGACATAAGCGGCTATTTAACG
ACCCTGCCCTGAACCGACGACCGGGTCATCGTGGCCGGATCTTGCGGCCCCTCGGCTTGAACGAATTGTT
AGACATTATTTGCCGACTACCTTGGTGATCTCGCCTTTCACGTAGTGGACAAATTCTTCCAACTGATCTG
CGCGCGAGGCCAAGCGATCTTCTTCTTGTCCAAGATAAGCCTGTCTAGCTTCAAGTATGACGGGCTGATA
CTGGGCCGGCAGGCGCTCCATTGCCCAGTCGGCAGCGACATCCTTCGGCGCGATTTTGCCGGTTACTGCG
CTGTACCAAATGCGGGACAACGTAAGCACTACATTTCGCTCATCGCCAGCCCAGTCGGGCGGCGAGTTCC
ATAGCGTTAAGGTTTCATTTAGCGCCTCAAATAGATCCTGTTCAGGAACCGGATCAAAGAGTTCCTCCGC
CGCTGGACCTACCAAGGCAACGCTATGTTCTCTTGCTTTTGTCAGCAAGATAGCCAGATCAATGTCGATC
GTGGCTGGCTCGAAGATACCTGCAAGAATGTCATTGCGCTGCCATTCTCCAAATTGCAGTTCGCGCTTAG
CTGGATAACGCCACGGAATGATGTCGTCGTGCACAACAATGGTGACTTCTACAGCGCGGAGAATCTCGCT
CTCTCCAGGGGAAGCCGAAGTTTCCAAAAGGTCGTTGATCAAAGCTCGCCGCGTTGTTTCATCAAGCCTT
ACGGTCACCGTAACCAGCAAATCAATATCACTGTGTGGCTTCAGGCCGCCATCCACTGCGGAGCCGTACA
AATGTACGGCCAGCAACGTCGGTTCGAGATGGCGCTCGATGACGCCAACTACCTCTGATAGTTGAGTCGA
TACTTCGGCGATCACCGCTTCCCTCATACTCTTCCTTTTTCAATATTATTGAAGCATTTATCAGGGTTAT
TGTCTCATGAGCGGATACATATTTGAATGTATTTAGAAAAATAAACAAATAGCTAGCTCACTCGGTCGCT
ACGCTCCGGGCGTGAGACTGCGGCGGGCGCTGCGGACACATACAAAGTTACCCACAGATTCCGTGGATAA
GCAGGGGACTAACATGTGAGGCAAAACAGCAGGGCCGCGCCGGTGGCGTTTTTCCATAGGCTCCGCCCTC
CTGCCAGAGTTCACATAAACAGACGCTTTTCCGGTGCATCTGTGGGAGCCGTGAGGCTCAACCATGAATC
TGACAGTACGGGCGAAACCCGACAGGACTTAAAGATCCCCACCGTTTCCGGCGGGTCGCTCCCTCTTGCG
CTCTCCTGTTCCGACCCTGCCGTTTACCGGATACCTGTTCCGCCTTTCTCCCTTACGGGAAGTGTGGCGC
TTTCTCATAGCTCACACACTGGTATCTCGGCTCGGTGTAGGTCGTTCGCTCCAAGCTGGGCTGTAAGCAA
GAACTCCCCGTTCAGCCCGACTGCTGCGCCTTATCCGGTAACTGTTCACTTGAGTCCAACCCGGAAAAGC
ACGGTAAAACGCCACTGGCAGCAGCCATTGGTAACTGGGAGTTCGCAGAGGATTTGTTTAGCTAAACACG
CGGTTGCTCTTGAAGTGTGCGCCAAAGTCCGGCTACACTGGAAGGACAGATTTGGTTGCTGTGCTCTGCG
AAAGCCAGTTACCACGGTTAAGCAGTTCCCCAACTGACTTAACCTTCGATCAAACCACCTCCCCAGGTGG
TTTTTTCGAAGGTTAAGTCAGTTGGGGAACTGCTTAACCTTCGATCAAACCACCTCCCCAGGTGGTTTTT
TCGTTTACAGGGCAAAAGATTACGCGCAGAAAAAAAGGATCTCAAGAAGATCCTTTGATCTTTTCTACTG
AACCGCTCTAGATTTCAGTGCAATTTATCTCTTCAAATGTAGCACCTGAAGTCAGCCCCATACGATATAA
GTTGTAATTCTCATGTTAGTCATGCCCCGCGCCCACCGGAAGGAGCTGACTGGGTTGAAGGCTCTCAAGG
G
